>Addgene plasmid #174589 | pICSL50025 | addgene full sequence | sequence record 344730 | Addgene NGS Result
GTGGCTCTTCAGTGGACGAAAGGGCCTCGTGATACGCCTATTTTTATAGGTTAATGTCATGATAATAATG
GTTTCTTAGACGTCAGGTGGCACTTTTCGGGGAAATGTGCGCGGAACCCCTATTTGTTTATTTTTCTAAA
TACATTCAAATATGTATCCGCTCATGAGACAATAACCCTGATAAATGCTTCAATAATATTGAAAAAGGAA
GAGTATGCGCTCACGCAACTGGTCCAGAACCTTGACCGAACGCAGCGGTGGTAACGGCGCAGTGGCGGTT
TTCATGGCTTGTTATGACTGTTTTTTTTTGGGGTACAGTCTATGCCTCGGGCATCCAAGCAGCAAGCGCG
TTACGCCGTGGGTCGATGTTTGATGTTATGGAGCAGCAACGATGTTACGCAGCAGGGCAGTCGCCCTAAA
ACAAAGTTAAACATCATGAGGGAAGCGGTGATCGCCGAAGTATCGACTCAACTATCAGAGGTAGTTGGCG
TCATCGAGCGCCATCTCGAACCGACGTTGCTGGCCGTACATTTGTACGGCTCCGCAGTGGATGGCGGCCT
GAAGCCACACAGCGATATTGATTTGCTGGTTACGGTGACCGTAAGGCTTGATGAAACAACGCGGCGAGCT
TTGATCAACGACCTTTTGGAAACTTCGGCTTCCCCTGGAGAGAGCGAGATTCTCCGCGCTGTAGAAGTCA
CCATTGTTGTGCACGACGACATCATTCCGTGGCGTTATCCAGCTAAGCGCGAACTGCAATTTGGAGAATG
GCAGCGCAATGACATTCTTGCAGGTATCTTCGAGCCAGCCACGATCGACATTGATCTGGCTATCTTGCTG
ACAAAAGCAAGAGAACATAGCGTTGCCTTGGTAGGTCCAGCGGCGGAGGAACTCTTTGATCCGGTTCCTG
AACAGGATCTATTTGAGGCGCTAAATGAAACCTTAACGCTATGGAACTCGCCGCCCGACTGGGCTGGCGA
TGAGCGAAATGTAGTGCTTACGTTGTCCCGCATTTGGTACAGCGCAGTAACCGGCAAAATCGCGCCGAAG
GATGTCGCTGCCGACTGGGCAATGGAGCGCCTGCCGGCCCAGTATCAGCCCGTCATACTTGAAGCTAGAC
AGGCTTATCTTGGACAAGAAGAAGATCGCTTGGCCTCGCGCGCAGATCAGTTGGAAGAATTTGTCCATTA
CGTAAAAGGCGAGATCACCAAGGTAGTCGGCAAATAACTGTCAGACCAAGTTTACTCATATATACTTTAG
ATTGATTTAAAACTTCATTTTTAATTTAAAAGGATCTAGGTGAAGATCCTTTTTGATAATCTCATGACCA
AAATCCCTTAACGTGAGTTTTCGTTCCACTGAGCGTCAGACCCCGTAGAAAAGATCAAAGGATCTTCTTG
AGATCCTTTTTTTCTGCGCGTAATCTGCTGCTTGCAAACAAAAAAACCACCGCTACCAGCGGTGGTTTGT
TTGCCGGATCAAGAGCTACCAACTCTTTTTCCGAAGGTAACTGGCTTCAGCAGAGCGCAGATACCAAATA
CTGTTCTTCTAGTGTAGCCGTAGTTAGGCCACCACTTCAAGAACTCTGTAGCACCGCCTACATACCTCGC
TCTGCTAATCCTGTTACCAGTGGCTGCTGCCAGTGGCGATAAGTCGTGTCTTACCGGGTTGGACTCAAGA
CGATAGTTACCGGATAAGGCGCAGCGGTCGGGCTGAACGGGGGGTTCGTGCACACAGCCCAGCTTGGAGC
GAACGACCTACACCGAACTGAGATACCTACAGCGTGAGCTATGAGAAAGCGCCACGCTTCCCGAAGGGAG
AAAGGCGGACAGGTATCCGGTAAGCGGCAGGGTCGGAACAGGAGAGCGCACGAGGGAGCTTCCAGGGGGA
AACGCCTGGTATCTTTATAGTCCTGTCGGGTTTCGCCACCTCTGACTTGAGCGTCGATTTTTGTGATGCT
CGTCAGGGGGGCGGAGCCTATGGAAAAACGCCAGCAACGCGGCCTTTTTACGGTTCCTGGCCTTTTGCTG
GCCTTTTGCTCACATGTTCTTTCCTGCGTTATCCCCTGATTCTGTGGATAACCGTATTACCGCCTTTGAG
TGAGCTGATACCGCTCGCCGCAGCCGAACGACCGAGCGCAGCGAGTCAGTGAGCGAGGAAGCGGAAGAGC
GCCCAATACGCAAACCGCCTCTCCCCGCGCGTTGGCCGATTCATTAATCACTGTGGTCTCATTCGAAACA
TCACCATCACCATCACTAATAGGCTTTGAGACCAC
Features (pLannotate 1.2.2; 7 found; start..end, strand, type, name):
    110..214     +  promoter       AmpR promoter: bla
    205..285     -  CDS            int (fragment): INT2_ECOLX - Protein inferred from homology: Swiss-Prot protein existence level 3. Putative integrase believed to be involved in the insertion of antibiotic resistance genes into plasmids and transposons. From Escherichia coli.
    373..429     +  CDS            GmR (fragment): gentamycin acetyltransferase; aacC1; confers resistance to gentamycin
    436..1224    +  CDS            aadA: S3AD_ECOLX - Experimental evidence at protein level: Swiss-Prot protein existence level 1. Mediates bacterial resistance to the antibiotics streptomycin and spectinomycin. From Escherichia coli.
   1398..1986    +  rep_origin     ori: high-copy-number ColE1/pMB1/pBR322/pUC origin of replication
   2169..2218    +  CDS            lacI (fragment): lac repressor; lacI; The lac repressor binds to the lac operator to inhibit transcription in E. coli. This inhibition can be relieved by adding lactose or isopropyl-β-D-thiogalactopyranoside (IPTG).
   2239..2256    +  CDS            7xHis (fragment): 6xHis affinity tag
