[The description below was written by a language model from this plasmid's Addgene catalogue record and pLannotate feature annotations shown in this document.]
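Description:
pICSL50025 is a small (about 2.3 kb) synthetic biology plasmid that serves as a Level 0 part in a modular, hierarchical DNA assembly system. It is built on the pUAP1 backbone and carries a single standardised module: a C-terminal hexahistidine tag described as "uncleavable", meaning that no protease recognition site is included to remove the tag from the fusion partner after purification. The feature table places a short 6xHis coding segment near the end of the sequence record, which matches the catalogued insert. The record does not state the cloning method, the flanking assembly overhangs or the restriction sites that release the part.

The plasmid is maintained in E. coli through a high-copy ColE1/pUC-type origin of replication and is selected with spectinomycin. Resistance comes from an aadA gene encoding an aminoglycoside adenylyltransferase active against streptomycin and spectinomycin, which lies downstream of an annotated AmpR (bla) promoter. The short fragments annotated as an integrase, a gentamicin acetyltransferase and lacI are probably remnants of the integron-derived resistance cassette and of backbone sequence, not functional genes. There is no promoter, terminator or open reading frame for expression of a protein of interest, as expected for a plasmid that only donates a part.

In use, the tag module would be combined with other Level 0 parts, such as promoters, coding sequences and terminators, to build transcription units encoding proteins with a permanent C-terminal His tag for immobilised metal affinity purification or immunodetection. The record does not specify an intended expression host.
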