Addgene plasmid #174589: pICSL50025
Purpose: Level 0 C-terminal tag module carrying 6xHIS uncleavable
Depositing lab: Mark Banfield. Depositing organization: John Innes Centre.
Backbone
  Vector backbone: pUAP1
  Vector type: Synthetic Biology
Growth in bacteria
  Bacterial resistance: Spectinomycin, 50 μg/mL
  Growth temperature: 37°C
  Growth strain: DH5alpha
  Copy number: High Copy
Gene/Insert
  Gene/Insert name: 6xHIS uncleavable
  Species: Synthetic
  Cloning method: Unknown
  Sequencing primers: 5′ TCTGTGGATAACCGTATTACCGC; 3′ CCGAAAAGTGCCACCTGACG
Terms and licenses: Academic/Nonprofit Terms; Industry Terms: Not Available to Industry
How to cite: pICSL50025 was a gift from Mark Banfield (Addgene plasmid # 174589 ; http://n2t.net/addgene:174589 ; RRID:Addgene_174589)
